>Addgene plasmid #214971 | pKH118_keima-YIPF4 | addgene full sequence | sequence record 433010 | Addgene NGS Result
TCTCTGTCCCACTCCATCCAGGTCGTGTGATTCCAAATCTGTTCCAGAGATTTATTACTCCAACTAGCAT
TCCAAGGCACAGCAGTGGTGCAAATGAGTTTTCCAGAGCAACCCCAAATCCCCAGGAGCTGTTGATCCTT
TAGGTATCTTTCCACAGCCAGGATTCTTGCCTGGAGCTGCTTGATGCCCCAGACTGTGAGTTGCAACAGA
TGCTGTTGCGCCTCAATAGCCCTCAGCAAATTGTTCTGCTGCTGCACTATACCAGACAATAATTGTCTGG
CCTGTACCGTCAGCGTCATTGACGCTGCGCCCATAGTGCTTCCTGCTGCTCCCAAGAACCCAAGGAACAA
AGCTCCTATTCCCACTGCTCTTTTTTCTCTCTGCACCACTCTTCTCTTTGCCTTGGTGGGTGCTACTCCT
AATGGTTCAATTTTTACTACTTTATATTTATATAATTCACTTCTCCAATTGTCCCTCATATCTCCTCCTC
CAGGTCTGAAGATCAGCGGCCGGCCGCTTGCTGTGCGGTGGTCTTACTTTTGTTTTGCTCTTCCTCTATC
TTGTCTAAAGCTTCCTTGGTGTCTTTTATCTCTATCCTTTGATGCACACAATAGAGGGTTGCTACTGTAT
TATATAATGATCTAAGTTCTTCTGATCCTGTCTGAAGGGATGGTTGTAGCTGTCCCAGTATTTGTCTACA
GCCTTCTGATGTTTCTAACAGGCCAGGATTAACTGCGAATCGTTCTAGCTCCCTGCTTGCCCATACTATA
TGTTTTAATTTATATTTTTTCTTTCCCCCTGGCCTTAACCGAATTTTTTCCCATCGCGATCTAATTCTCC
CCCGCTTAATACTGACGCTCTCGCACCCATCTCTCTCCTTCTAGCCTCCGCTAGTCAAAATTTTTGGCGT
ACTCACCAGTCGCCGCCCCTCGCCTCTTGCCGTGCGCGCTTCAGCAAGCCGAGTCCTGCGTCGAGAGAGC
TCCTCTGGTTTCCCTTTCGCTTTCAAGTCCCTGTTCGGGCGCCACTGCTAGAGATTTTCCACACTGACTA
AAAGGGTCTGAGGGATCTCTAGTTACCAGAGTCACACAACAGACGGGCACACACTACTTGAAGCACTCAA
GGCAAGCTTTATTGAGGCTTAAGCAGTGGGTTCCCTAGTTAGCCAGAGAGCTCCCAGGCTCAGATCTGGT
CTAACCAGAGAGACCCAGTACAGGCAAAAAGCAGCTGCTTATATGCAGGATCTGAGGGCTCGCCACTCCC
CAGTCCCGCCCAGGCCACGCCTCCCTGGAAAGTCCCCAGCGGAAAGTCCCTTGTAGCAAGCTCGATATCA
GCAGTTCTTGAAGTACTCCGGATGCAGCTCTCGGGCCACGTGATGAAATGCTAGGCGGCTGTCAAACCTC
CACTCTAACACTTCTCTCTCCGGGTCATCCATCCCATGCAGGCTCACAGGGTGTAACAAGCTGGTGTTCT
CTCCTTTATTGGCCTCTTCTACCTTATCTGGCTCAACTGGTACTAGCTTGTAGCACCATCCAAAGGTCAG
TGGATATCTGACCCCTGGCCCTGGTGTGTAGTTCTGCTAATCAGGGAAGTAGCCTTGTGTGTGGTAGATC
CACAGATCAAGGATATCTTGTCTTCTTTGGGAGTGAATTAGCCCTTCCAACTACTAAGTTTGTAGTACAT
ATTTAACAAATACAATTTCTTTAAAATGAAAATAATTCAGAGGAATCACAGGTTTAGAGTAAATGAAACC
ACAGGTAATTGGCAGTGGTAATAGGGTATGGGGTGGGAAGTTTGGGATGATTTTGGTTAGCTTGAGTTAT
CCAGTTGATCCAGACATGATAAGATACATTGATGAGTTTGGACAAACCACAACTAGAATGCAGTGAAAAA
AATGCTTTATTTGTGAAATTCGTAATCATGTCATAGCTGTTTCCTGTGTGAAATTGTTATCCGCTCACAA
TTCCACACAACATACGAGCCGGAAGCATAAAGTGTAAAGCCTGGGGTGCCTAATGAGTGAGCTAACTCAC
ATTAATTGCGTTGCGCTCACTGCCCGCTTTCCAGTCGGGAAACCTGTCGTGCCACGGGGAGCTTTTTGCA
AAAGCCTAGGCCTCCAAAAAAGCCTCCTCACTACTTCTGGAATAGCTCAGAGGCCGAGGCGGCCTCGGCC
TCTGCATAAATAAAAAAAATTAGTCAGCCATGAGCTTGCTGCATTAATGAATCGGCCAACGCGCGGGGAG
AGGCGGTTTGCGTATTGGGCGCTCTTCCGCTTCCTCGCTCACTGACTCGCTGCGCTCGGTCGTTCGGCTG
CGGCGAGCGGTATCAGCTCACTCAAAGGCGGTAATACGGTTATCCACAGAATCAGGGGATAACGCAGGAA
AGAACATGTGAGCAAAAGGCCAGCAAAAGGCCAGGAACCGTAAAAAGGCCGCGTTGCTGGCGTTTTTCCA
TAGGCTCCGCCCCCCTGACGAGCATCACAAAAATCGACGCTCAAGTCAGAGGTGGCGAAACCCGACAGGA
CTATAAAGATACCAGGCGTTTCCCCCTGGAAGCTCCCTCGTGCGCTCTCCTGTTCCGACCCTGCCGCTTA
CCGGATACCTGTCCGCCTTTCTCCCTTCGGGAAGCGTGGCGCTTTCTCATAGCTCACGCTGTAGGTATCT
CAGTTCGGTGTAGGTCGTTCGCTCCAAGCTGGGCTGTGTGCACGAACCCCCCGTTCAGCCCGACCGCTGC
GCCTTATCCGGTAACTATCGTCTTGAGTCCAACCCGGTAAGACACGACTTATCGCCACTGGCAGCAGCCA
CTGGTAACAGGATTAGCAGAGCGAGGTATGTAGGCGGTGCTACAGAGTTCTTGAAGTGGTGGCCTAACTA
CGGCTACACTAGAAGAACAGTATTTGGTATCTGCGCTCTGCTGAAGCCAGTTACCTTCGGAAAAAGAGTT
GGTAGCTCTTGATCCGGCAAACAAACCACCGCTGGTAGCGGTGGTTTTTTTGTTTGCAAGCAGCAGATTA
CGCGCAGAAAAAAAGGATCTCAAGAAGATCCTTTGATCTTTTCTACGGGGTCTGACGCTCAGTGGAACGA
AAACTCACGTTAAGGGATTTTGGTCATGAGATTATCAAAAAGGATCTTCACCTAGATCCTTTTAAATTAA
AAATGAAGTTTTAAATCAATCTAAAGTATATATGAGTAAACTTGGTCTGACAGTTACCAATGCTTAATCA
GTGAGGCACCTATCTCAGCGATCTGTCTATTTCGTTCATCCATAGTTGCCTGACTCCCCGTCGTGTAGAT
AACTACGATACGGGAGGGCTTACCATCTGGCCCCAGTGCTGCAATGATACCGCGAGACCCACGCTCACCG
GCTCCAGATTTATCAGCAATAAACCAGCCAGCCGGAAGGGCCGAGCGCAGAAGTGGTCCTGCAACTTTAT
CCGCCTCCATCCAGTCTATTAATTGTTGCCGGGAAGCTAGAGTAAGTAGTTCGCCAGTTAATAGTTTGCG
CAACGTTGTTGCCATTGCTACAGGCATCGTGGTGTCACGCTCGTCGTTTGGTATGGCTTCATTCAGCTCC
GGTTCCCAACGATCAAGGCGAGTTACATGATCCCCCATGTTGTGCAAAAAAGCGGTTAGCTCCTTCGGTC
CTCCGATCGTTGTCAGAAGTAAGTTGGCCGCAGTGTTATCACTCATGGTTATGGCAGCACTGCATAATTC
TCTTACTGTCATGCCATCCGTAAGATGCTTTTCTGTGACTGGTGAGTACTCAACCAAGTCATTCTGAGAA
TAGTGTATGCGGCGACCGAGTTGCTCTTGCCCGGCGTCAACACGGGATAATACCGCGCCACATAGCAGAA
CTTTAAAAGTGCTCATCATTGGAAAACGTTCTTCGGGGCGAAAACTCTCAAGGATCTTACCGCTGTTGAG
ATCCAGTTCGATGTAACCCACTCGTGCACCCAACTGATCTTCAGCATCTTTTACTTTCACCAGCGTTTCT
GGGTGAGCAAAAACAGGAAGGCAAAATGCCGCAAAAAAGGGAATAAGGGCGACACGGAAATGTTGAATAC
TCATACTCTTCCTTTTTCAATATTATTGAAGCATTTATCAGGGTTATTGTCTCATGAGCGGATACATATT
TGAATGTATTTAGAAAAATAAACAAATAGGGGTTCCGCGCACATTTCCCCGAAAAGTGCCACCTGACGTC
TAAGAAACCATTATTATCATGACATTAACCTATAAAAATAGGCGTATCACGAGGCCCTTTCGTCTTCAAG
AATGATCTAGCCCTTTCCTTAATTAACCCGGGCCTCTCACTCTCTGATATTCATTTCTTTGCAAGTTATA
AATACTGAATAATAAGATGACATGAACTACTACTGCTAGAGATTTTCCACACTGACTAAAAGGGTCTGAG
GGATCTCTAGTTACCAGAGTCACACAACAGACGGGCACACACTACTTGAAGCACTCAAGGCAAGCTTTAT
TGAGGCTTAAGCAGTGGGTTCCCTAGTTAGCCAGAGAGCTCCCAGGCTCAGATCTGGTCTAACCAGAGAG
ACCCAGTACAAGCAAAAAGCAGATCTTGTCTTCGTTGGGAGTGAATTAGCCCTTCCAGTCCCCCCTTTTC
TTTTAAAAAGTGGCTAAGATCTACAGCTGCCTTGTAAGTCATTGGTCTTAAAGGATCTCAGGCGGGGAGG
CGGCCCAAAGGGAGATCCGACTCGTCTGAGGGCGAAGGCGAAGACGCGGAAGAGGCCGCAGAGCCGGCAG
CAGGCCGCGGGAAGGAAGGTCCGCTGGATTGAGGGCCGAAGGGACGTAGCAGAAGGACGTCCCGCGCAGA
ATCCAGGTGGCAACACAGGCGAGCAGCCAAGGAAAGGACGATGATTTCCCCGACAACACCACGGAATTGT
CAGTGCCCAACAGCCGAGCCCCTGTCCAGCAGCGGGCAAGGCAGGCGGCGATGAGTTCCGCCGTGGCAAT
AGGGAGGGGGAAAGCGAAAGTCCCGGAAAGGAGCTGACAGGTGGTGGCAATGCCCCAACCAGTGGGGGTT
GCGTCAGCAAACACAGTGCACACCACGCCACGTTGCCTGACAACGGGCCACAACTCCTCATAAAGAGACA
GCAACCAGGATTTATACAAGGAGGAGAAAATGAAAGCCATACGGGAAGCAATAGCATGATACAAAGGCAT
TAAAGCAGCGTATCCACATAGCGTAAAAGGAGCAACATAGTTAAGAATACCAGTCAATCTTTCACAAATT
TTGTAATCCAGAGGTTGATTAGGATCCATCGATGCATCAGGCACCGGGCTTGCGGGTCATGCACCAGGTG
CGCGGTCCTTCGGGCACCTCGACGTCGGCGGTGACGGTGAAGCCGAGCCGCTCGTAGAAGGGGAGGTTGC
GGGGCGCGGAGGTCTCCAGGAAGGCGGGCACCCCGGCGCGCTCGGCCGCCTCCACTCCGGGGAGCACGAC
GGCGCTGCCCAGACCCTTGCCCTGGTGGTCGGGCGAGACGCCGACGGTGGCCAGGAACCACGCGGGCTCC
TTGGGCCGGTGCGGCGCCAGGAGGCCTTCCATCTGTTGCTGCGCGGCCAGCCGGGAACCGCTCAACTCGG
CCATGCGCGGGCCGATCTCGGCGAACACCGCCCCCGCTTCGACGCTCTCCGGCGTGGTCCAGACCGCCAC
CGCGGCGCCGTCGTCCGCGACCCACACCTTGCCGATGTCGAGCCCGACGCGCGTGAGGAAGAGTTCTTGC
AGCTCGGTGACCCGCTCGATGTGGCGGTCCGGATCGACGGTGTGGCGCGTGGCGGGGTAGTCGGCGAACG
CGGCGGCGAGGGTGCGTACGGCCCTGGGGACGTCGTCGCGGGTGGCGAGGCGCACCGTGGGCTTGTACTC
GGTCATGGTTGTGGCCATATTATCATCGTGTTTTTCAAAGGAAAACCACGTCCCCGTGGTTCGGGGGGCC
TAGACGTTTTTTTAACCTCGACTAAACACATGTAAAGCATGTGCACCGAGGCCCCAGATCAGATCCCATA
CAATGGGGTACCTTCTGGGCATCCTTCAGCCCCTTGTTGAATACGCTTGAGGAGAGCCATTTGACTCTTT
CCACAACTATCCAACTCACAACGTGGCACTGGGGTTGTGCCGCCTTTGCAGGTGTATCTTATACACGTGG
CTTTTGGCCGCAGAGGCACCTGTCGCCAGGTGGGGGGTTCCGCTGCCTGCAAAGGGTCGCTACAGACGTT
GTTTGTCTTCAAGAAGCTTCCAGAGGAACTGCTTCCTTCACGACATTCAACAGACCTTGCATTCCTTTGG
CGAGAGGGGAAAGACCCCTAGGAATGCTCGTCAAGAAGACAGGGCCAGGTTTCCGGGCCCTCACATTGCC
AAAAGACGGCAATATGGTGGAAAATAACATATAGACAAACGCACACCGGCCTTATTCCAAGCGGCTTCGG
CCAGTAACGTTAGGGGGGGGGGGCGGAATTCGTTATCGAACCACTTTGTACAAGAAAGTTGGCACACCAG
TATATAACGACAAAAAATAAATGTATAATAAAAAGATTGGATAAATCAGAAGAGGCTTTTTGGTCTTGAA
TTCTTCACCCACTAACAATGAAGCAGCACTGTAGGCAGCCCAAAACACACCAAACAGTTTTATAAGTGTA
GACACCACTTCAAATGATCCAACCACCAAAAGTACAGGGGCTATTACAATGAGAGGAAGTAATGAATATC
CTATAACTCCAAGGACTTGGCCATATGCAACTTCTCCACCAAGAACTCTGGCCAGTAAGAAAATTGTTAG
TGAACCAAATATCCAAATGGTTATAATCCATGAGACCACCCTAAACTGTCCATATAATGATATCATGGAA
AAGAAAAGAACAACAGCCAGAGGACCCCAAAAGTCAGGATTGTCTCTCACCACTTGTCTATTAAAACCAA
GTGATGGCATTGGCATCAAAACACATCGGATTTTGTAGTAAATATCCTTTAGATCAATGTCCAATTCTTC
CAAGAGTGGCTTGTTATCTTCAGGATCATCATCTTCAACTTCCAGAAGCCAGCCATAACCTCTTTGTCTC
AGAAATGTAGTAGCTGTAGATTCTTTGATAAAATCTCCACCAAGATTTAATTTGACATCTGGGGATGCTA
TTGAACCACTGAGATCTTCCGCGTCTGCTGAGGAGACAAAGGTGAAGTCCCCGTTAGTGGGGGCATAGGC
CGGGGGCGGGCCCGGAGGCTGCATGCCAACTTTTTTGTACAAACTTGTTTGATAACCTCGAGCGCCCAGC
AGGGAGTGGCGGGCGATGGCGATCTCGCACTGCTCCACGCTGGTGTAGTCGCGGTTGTGGCTGGTCACGT
CCAGCTTGCGGTCGATCTCGTGGCGGCCGGGCATCCTCACGGGCTTCTTGGCCTTGTAGGTGCTCTTGAA
CTCGCACAGGTAGTGGCCGCCGCCCTCCAGCTTCAGGGCCATGTAGTCGTTGCCGATCAGCATTCCGTCG
CGGGCGAACAGGCGCTCGGTGCTGGGCTCCCAGCCCTGGGTCTTCTTCTGCATCACGGGGCCGTTGGGGG
GGAAGTTCTCGCCGCTGATCTTCACGTTGTAGATGAAGCAGTTGCCCTGGATGCTGCTGTCGTTGCTCAC
GGTGCACACGGCGCCGTCCTCGAAGTTCATGCTGCGCTCCCAGGTGTAGCCCTCGGGGAAGCTCTGCTTG
AAGTAGTCGGGGATGTCCTCGGGGTACTTGGTGAAGGGGATGCTGCCGTACTGGAGCTGGGGGCTCAGGA
TGTCCCAGGCGAAGGGCAGGGGGCCACCCTTGGTCACGGTCAGCTTCACGGTCTGCTCGCCCTCGTAGGG
CTTGCCCTTGCCGTCGCCCTCCACCTCGAAGTAGTGGCCGTTCACGGTGCCGCTCATGTACACCTTGTAG
GTCATCTGCTTGGCGATCACGCTCACCATGGTGGCAGATCAACCTCGAGAGATCTGCGGCCGCCGGTGTC
TTCTATGGAGGTCAAAACAGCGTGGATGGCGTCTCCAGGCGATCTGACGGTTCACTAAACGAGCTCTGCT
TATATAGACCTCCCACCGTACACGCCTACCGCCCATTTGCGTCAATGGGGCGGAGTTGTTACGACATTTT
GGAAAGTCCCGTTGATTTTGGTGCCAAAACAAACTCCCATTGACGTCAATGGGGTGGAGACTTGGAAATC
CCCGTGAGTCAAACCGCTATCCACGCCCATTGATGTACTGCCAAAACCGCATCACCATGGTAATAGCGAT
GACTAATACGTAGATGTACTGCCAAGTAGGAAAGTCCCATAAGGTCATGTACTGGGCATAATGCCAGGCG
GGCCATTTACCGTCATTGACGTCAATAGGGGGCGTACTTGGCATATGATACACTTGATGTACTGCCAAGT
GGGCAGTTTACCGTAAATACTCCACCCATTGACGTCAATGGAAAGTCCCTATTGGCGTTACTATGGGAAC
ATACGTCATTATTGACGTCAATGGGCGGGGGTCGTTGGGCGGTCAGCCAGGCGGGCCATTTACCGTAAGT
TATGTAACGCGGAACTCCACTAGTCCAAACTGGATCTCTGCTGTCCCTGTAATAAACCCGAAAATTTTGA
ATTTTTGTAATTTGTTTTTGTAATTCTTTAGTTTGTATGTCTGTTGCTATTATGTCTACTATTCTTTCCC
CTGCACTGTACCCCCCAATCCCCCCTTTTCTTTTAAAATTGTGGATGAATACTGCCATTTGTGAATTAAT
TCGGCGATACCGTCGAGATCCGTTCACTAATCGAATGGATCTGTCTCTGTCTCTCTCTCCACCTTCTTCT
TCTATTCCTTCGGGCCTGTCGGGTCCCCTCGGGGTTGGGAGGTGGGTCTGAAACGATAATGGTGAATATC
CCTGCCTAACTCTATTCACTATAGAAAGTACAGCAAAAACTATTCTTAAACCTACCAAGCCTCCTACTAT
CATTATGAATAATTTTATATACCACAGCCAATTTGTTATGTTAAACCAATTCCACAAACTTGCCCATTTA
TCTAATTCCAATAATTCTTGTTCATTCTTTTCTTGCTGGTTTTGCGATTCTTCAATTAAGGAGTGTATTA
AGCTTGTGTAATTGTTAATT
Features (pLannotate 1.2.2; 28 found; start..end, strand, type, name):
    124..357     -  misc_feature   RRE: The Rev response element (RRE) of HIV-1 allows for Rev-dependent mRNA export from the nucleus to the cytoplasm.
    532..870     -  CDS            HIV-1 gag (fragment): gag protein from human immunodeficiency virus 1; gag
    854..979     -  misc_feature   HIV-1 Ψ: packaging signal of human immunodeficiency virus type 1
   1026..1283    -  LTR            5' LTR (truncated): truncated 5' long terminal repeat (LTR) from HIV-1
   1331..1660    -  CDS            nef (fragment): NEF_HV1BR - Experimental evidence at protein level: Swiss-Prot protein existence level 1. Extracellular Nef protein targets CD4(+) T-lymphocytes for apoptosis by interacting with CXCR4 surface receptors (PubMed:14990729). From Human immunodeficiency virus type 1 group M subtype B (isolate BRU/LAI) (HIV-1).
   1827..1910    -  polyA_signal   SV40 poly(A) signal (fragment): SV40 polyadenylation signal
   1944..1960    -  protein_bind   lac operator: The lac repressor binds to the lac operator to inhibit transcription in E. coli. This inhibition can be relieved by adding lactose or isopropyl-β-D-thiogalactopyranoside (IPTG). lac repressor encoded by lacI
   1968..1998    -  promoter       lac promoter: promoter for the E. coli lac operon
   2013..2034    -  protein_bind   CAP binding site: CAP binding activates transcription in the presence of cAMP. E. coli catabolite activator protein
   2047..2084    -  CDS            lacI (fragment): lac repressor; lacI; The lac repressor binds to the lac operator to inhibit transcription in E. coli. This inhibition can be relieved by adding lactose or isopropyl-β-D-thiogalactopyranoside (IPTG).
   2109..2202    -  rep_origin     SV40 ori (fragment): SV40 origin of replication
   2208..2262    -  CDS            lacI (fragment): lac repressor; lacI; The lac repressor binds to the lac operator to inhibit transcription in E. coli. This inhibition can be relieved by adding lactose or isopropyl-β-D-thiogalactopyranoside (IPTG).
   2445..3033    -  rep_origin     ori: high-copy-number ColE1/pMB1/pBR322/pUC origin of replication
   3204..4064    -  CDS            AmpR: β-lactamase; bla; confers resistance to ampicillin, carbenicillin, and related antibiotics
   4065..4169    -  promoter       AmpR promoter: bla
   4374..4607    -  LTR            3' LTR (ΔU3): self-inactivating 3' long terminal repeat (LTR) from HIV-1
   4609..4674    -  CDS            nef (fragment): NEF_HV1Z2 - Experimental evidence at protein level: Swiss-Prot protein existence level 1. Extracellular Nef protein targets CD4(+) T-lymphocytes for apoptosis by interacting with CXCR4 surface receptors. From Human immunodeficiency virus type 1 group M subtype D (isolate Z2/CDC-Z34) (HIV-1).
   4682..5270    -  misc_feature   WPRE: woodchuck hepatitis virus posttranscriptional regulatory element
   5287..5886    -  CDS            PuroR: puromycin N-acetyltransferase; pac from Streptomyces alboniger; confers resistance to puromycin
   5900..6362    -  misc_feature   IRES: internal ribosome entry site (IRES) of the encephalomyocarditis virus (EMCV)
   6481..6498    +  protein_bind   attB2 (fragment): mutant version of attB; core recombination site for the Gateway® BP reaction BP Clonase™
   6503..7234    -  CDS            YIPF4: YIPF4_HUMAN - Experimental evidence at protein level: Swiss-Prot protein existence level 1. Involved in the maintenance of the Golgi structure. From Homo sapiens (Human).
   7240..7257    -  protein_bind   attB1 (fragment): mutant version of attB; core recombination site for the Gateway® BP reaction BP Clonase™
   7274..7939    -  CDS            mKeima: mKeima is a basic (constitutively fluorescent) long stokes shift fluorescent protein published in 2006, derived from Montipora sp. 20. It has high acid sensitivity.
   8042..8245    -  promoter       CMV promoter: human cytomegalovirus (CMV) immediate early promoter
   8246..8549    -  enhancer       CMV enhancer: human cytomegalovirus immediate early enhancer
   8601..8718    -  misc_feature   cPPT/CTS: central polypurine tract and central termination sequence of HIV-1
   8767..8867    -  CDS            Rev (fragment): human immunodeficiency virus 1 (HIV-1) Rev protein; rev; enhances nuclear export of unspliced and incompletely spliced viral mRNAs
