[The description below was written by a language model from this plasmid's Addgene catalogue record and pLannotate feature annotations shown in this document.]
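Description:
pKH118_keima-YIPF4 is a 9.1 kb HIV-1-based lentiviral expression plasmid built on a pHAGE-type backbone, designed to report on autophagic turnover of the Golgi (Golgiphagy) in mammalian cells. It is propagated in E. coli through a high-copy ColE1/pUC origin with ampicillin selection (AmpR under its own bla promoter). A recombination-tolerant strain is listed for growth, as is common for plasmids carrying repeated LTR sequences. The viral transfer cassette is bounded by a truncated 5' LTR and a self-inactivating ΔU3 3' LTR. It contains the Ψ packaging signal with an adjoining gag fragment, the Rev response element for Rev-dependent nuclear export of the genomic RNA, the cPPT/CTS element, and a WPRE that enhances transcript expression. Small fragments of nef, rev, lacI, SV40 ori and an SV40 poly(A) signal are backbone remnants.

The payload is driven by the CMV immediate-early enhancer and promoter. mKeima lies upstream of the human YIPF4 coding sequence, giving an N-terminal mKeima fusion. YIPF4 is flanked by attB1 and attB2 sites, consistent with its insertion by Gateway cloning. Downstream, an EMCV IRES directs translation of puromycin N-acetyltransferase from the same transcript, so transduced cells can be selected with puromycin. YIPF4 is a Golgi membrane protein, and mKeima is an acid-sensitive, long-Stokes-shift fluorescent protein whose excitation properties change with pH. Delivery of the fusion to acidic lysosomes therefore alters the Keima signal, which allows Golgiphagy flux to be measured ratiometrically, for example under the nutrient stress studied in the associated publication.
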