Addgene plasmid #214971: pKH118_keima-YIPF4
Purpose: Golgiphagy flux reporter keima-YIPF4
Depositing lab: Wade Harper. Depositing organization: Harvard Medical School. Publication: Proteome census upon nutrient stress reveals Golgiphagy membrane receptors. Hickey KL, Swarup S, Smith IR, Paoli JC, Miguel Whelan E, Paulo JA, Harper JW. Nature. 2023 Nov;623(7985):167-174. doi: 10.1038/s41586-023-06657-6. Epub 2023 Sep 27. PubMed 37757899.
Backbone
  Vector backbone: phage lentiviral
  Vector type: Lentiviral
Growth in bacteria
  Bacterial resistance: Ampicillin, 100 μg/mL
  Growth temperature: 37°C
  Growth strain: NEB Stable
  Copy number: High Copy
Gene/Insert
  Gene/Insert name: keima-YIPF4
  Species: H. sapiens (human)
  Entrez Gene: YIPF4 (a.k.a. FinGER4, MGC11061, Nbla11189)
  Cloning method: Gateway Cloning
Terms and licenses: Academic/Nonprofit Terms; Industry Terms: Not Available to Industry
How to cite: pKH118_keima-YIPF4 was a gift from Wade Harper (Addgene plasmid # 214971 ; http://n2t.net/addgene:214971 ; RRID:Addgene_214971)
